>Addgene plasmid #111025 | PF3D7_1242000-COMP-blac-flag-his | depositor full sequence | sequence record 208825 | PF3D7_1242000-COMP-blac-flag-his sequence 9172 bps
CTCGAGAAAGGCGTCTAACCAGTCACAGTCGCAAGGTAGGCTGAGCACCGTGGCGGGCGGCAGCGGGTGG
CGGTCGGGGTTGTTTCTGGCGGAGGTGCTGCTGATGATGTAATTAAAGTAGGCGGTCTTGAGACGGCGGA
TGGTCGAGGTGAGGTGTGGCAGGCTTGAGATCCAGCTGTTGGGGTGAGTACTCCCTCTCAAAAGCGGGCA
TTACTTCTGCGCTAAGATTGTCAGTTTCCAAAAACGAGGAGGATTTGATATTCACCTGGCCCGATCTGGC
CATACACTTGAGTGACAATGACATCCACTTTGCCTTTCTCTCCACAGGTGTCCACTCCCAGGTCCAAGTT
TGCCACCATGGAGTTTCAGACCCAGGTACTCATGTCCCTGCTGCTCTGCATGTCTGGTGCGGCCGCCGAT
AATGTGTGCAAGGGCGCCGACGTGATCGTGAACGAGTTCTGGTCCAAGCTGAACAACATCCGGCACGGGG
ACGTGATCCTGATCAACATCAAGAACTACTACTGCCCCGCCTGCAACCGGTACATGAACATCTGGAACGA
CGTCGAGAAGAAGATCCTGACCTACGAGAAGAACGTGGCCCTGTTCGTGTTCGACTGCAGCTGCTACCTG
CTGGTGCCCTACTGCCGGTACTTCGACGTGCTGTACTTCCCCACCTTCCGGCTGCTGTTCCCCGTGTACG
ACAAGATCAACGACAAAGAGTACAAGTACATCAACCCCGCCAGCATGATCGAGGGCGAGAAGTACAACGG
CGACCTGCTGCTGGCCTACAGAGAGGTGGAACGGATCGACAACATCTACGACTTCAAGATCCTCATCGAG
AAGTATCTGTGCAAGAACGTGAACTTCAACTACAACGACCTGCGGATCTGCATGAACAGCGCCTACATCC
TGCCCGAGAAGAAAAACAAGAAGAAGAACGAGATCTACCACTTCCTGTTCGGCTACAAGAACGACAAGAA
CAAAGAAGAGATCAAGGACAGCGTGAACGTGATGAACGACGACTTTATCGAGAACAACTACGATTACGAA
GAAAACAAAGAAAACGTCGAGCGGTGGTCCAACCACATCAACTTCAACAAGGACAATATCAAGCACGACA
TCATCATCGGCATCCTGTTCACCCTGAAGAAGCACATCAGCCTGGGCCGGGACATCCAGAAAGAGTATAT
CGAGCCCTTCCTGGTCATGCTGAGCATCGTGTCCAACATCTATAACGACCTGGAAGAGGGCCTGTACGAT
ATCATCAACAAGCTCAACAGCTTCACCTACCCCATTAAGTACGACGAGTGGATCAAGTACACCGAGAACA
TCAATTACATCAACGAGTACAAGCTGGACTACAACAACAATAACAACAACGACGCCAACCTGATCAGCTT
CAAGCTGTGCGAGCAGAACAGCGTGCTGTGCAGCTACTGGCTGCTGTATCACAAGATCAGCGTGTACTGC
CTGCAGCACGACAAGCACAACTACCTGTACTACATCGAGGCCATCACCAACTACGCCAAGAATTACCTGA
ACTGCCAGAACTGCATCGACCACTTTCTGAACGCCCAGAAGTTCTGCTACTACGGCTACTGCAACATCCA
CAGCGCCGAGAGCTTCATCATCTTTCTGTGGCGGATCCACAACGCCGTGACCCTGCGGTCTATGTACGAT
CTGCTGATGATCGATAACAACGCCGCCACCCCTAGCAACAATTTCAACAAGAAGCAGTTCCTGAACCAGG
ACATCGTGTTCCCTACCCTGAAGCAGTGCAAGAATTGCCGGAACGCCCTGGGCTTCACCAAGATCACCAA
TCACGCCCTGAGCACCTTCAAGAACGGCGCCATCACCGACCAGAGCTTCGACGCCATCGACAGCTTCAGC
GTGAAGAATGTGCTGCACTACCTGATCCACATCTACAGCGGCGCGCCGTCGACCTCCATCACGGCCTATA
AGAGTGAGGGGGAGTCAGCGGAGTTCTCCTTCCCACTCAACCTTGGAGAGGAAAGCCTGCAGGGAGAGTT
GAGATGGAAGGCAGAGAAGGCTCCTTCTTCCCAGTCCTGGATCACCTTCTCCCTAAAGAACCAAAAGGTG
TCTGTGCAGAAGTCTACTAGCAACCCCAAGTTCCAGCTGTCCGAAACGCTCCCACTCACCCTTCAGATAC
CCCAGGTCTCCCTTCAGTTTGCTGGTTCTGGCAACCTGACCCTGACTCTGGACAGAGGGATACTGTATCA
GGAAGTGAACCTGGTGGTGATGAAAGTGACTCAGCCCGACAGCAACACTTTGACCTGTGAGGTGATGGGA
CCCACCTCACCCAAGATGAGACTGATCTTGAAGCAGGAGAATCAGGAGGCCAGGGTCTCCAGGCAGGAGA
AAGTGATTCAAGTGCAGGCCCCTGAAGCAGGGGTGTGGCAATGTCTACTGAGTGAAGGTGAAGAGGTCAA
GATGGACTCCAAGATCCAGGTTTTATCCAAAGGGTTGAATTCCGGCGGCGGCTCCGGAGGCGGTACCGGT
GGCGGCGACCTAGCCCCACAGATGCTTCGAGAACTCCAGGAGACTAATGCGGCGCTGCAAGACGTGAGAG
AGCTCTTGCGACAGCAGGTCAAGGAGATCACCTTCCTGAAGAATACGGTGATGGAATGTGACGCCTGCGG
TCTAGACAGAAACCTGCCTCCACTAGCACCTCTGGGCCCACACCCAGAAACGCTGGTGAAAGTAAAAGAT
GCTGAAGATCAGTTGGGTGCACGAGTGGGTTACATCGAACTGGATCTCAACAGCGGTAAGATCCTTGAGA
GTTTTCGCCCCGAAGAACGTTTTCCAATGATGAGCACTTTTAAAGTTCTGCTATGTGGCGCGGTATTATC
CCGTATTGACGCCGGGCAAGAGCAACTCGGTCGCCGCATACACTATTCTCAGAATGACTTGGTTGAGTAC
TCACCAGTCACAGAAAAGCATCTTACGGATGGCATGACAGTAAGAGAATTATGCAGTGCTGCCATAACCA
TGAGTGATAACACTGCGGCCAACTTACTTCTGACAACGATCGGAGGACCGAAGGAGCTAACCGCTTTTTT
GCACAACATGGGGGATCATGTAACTCGCCTTGATCGTTGGGAACCGGAGCTGAATGAAGCCATACCAAAC
GACGAGCGTGACACCACGATGCCTGTAGCAATGGCAACAACGTTGCGCAAACTATTAACTGGCGAACTAC
TTACTCTAGCTTCCCGGCAACAATTAATAGACTGGATGGAGGCGGATAAAGTTGCAGGACCACTTCTGCG
CTCGGCCCTTCCGGCTGGCTGGTTTATTGCTGATAAATCTGGAGCCGGTGAGCGTGGGTCTCGCGGTATC
ATTGCAGCACTGGGGCCAGATGGTAAGCCCTCCCGTATCGTAGTTATCTACACGACGGGGAGTCAGGCAA
CTATGGATGAACGAAATAGACAGATCGCTGAGATAGGTGCCTCACTGATTAAGCATTGGGGCCCTGACTA
CAAAGACCATGACGGTGATTATAAAGATCATGACATCGATTACAAGGATGACGATGACAAGGGCCCTCAC
CACCACCATCACCACTAATTAATTAAGGATCCCCCGACCTCGACCTCTGGCTAATAAAGGAAATTTATTT
TCATTGCAATAGTGTGTTGGAATTTTTTGTGTCTCTCACTCGGAAGGACATATGGGAGGGCAAATCATTT
GGTCGAGATCCCTCGGAGATCTCTAGCTAGAGGATCGATCCCCGCCCCGGACGAACTAAACCTGACTACG
ACATCTCTGCCCCTTCTTCGCGGGGCAGTGCATGTAATCCCTTCAGTTGGTTGGTACAACTTGCCAACTG
GGCCCTGTTCCACATGTGACACGGGGGGGGACCAAACACAAAGGGGTTCTCTGACTGTAGTTGACATCCT
TATAAATGGATGTGCACATTTGCCAACACTGAGTGGCTTTCATCCTGGAGCAGACTTTGCAGTCTGTGGA
CTGCAACACAACATTGCCTTTATGTGTAACTCTTGGCTGAAGCTCTTACACCAATGCTGGGGGACATGTA
CCTCCCAGGGGCCCAGGAAGACTACGGGAGGCTACACCAACGTCAATCAGAGGGGCCTGTGTAGCTACCG
ATAAGCGGACCCTCAAGAGGGCATTAGCAATAGTGTTTATAAGGCCCCCTTGTTAACCCTAAACGGGTAG
CATATGCTTCCCGGGTAGTAGTATATACTATCCAGACTAACCCTAATTCAATAGCATATGTTACCCAACG
GGAAGCATATGCTATCGAATTAGGGTTAGTAAAAGGGTCCTAAGGAACAGCGATATCTCCCACCCCATGA
GCTGTCACGGTTTTATTTACATGGGGTCAGGATTCCACGAGGGTAGTGAACCATTTTAGTCACAAGGGCA
GTGGCTGAAGATCAAGGAGCGGGCAGTGAACTCTCCTGAATCTTCGCCTGCTTCTTCATTCTCCTTCGTT
TAGCTAATAGAATAACTGCTGAGTTGTGAACAGTAAGGTGTATGTGAGGTGCTCGAAAACAAGGTTTCAG
GTGACGCCCCCAGAATAAAATTTGGACGGGGGGTTCAGTGGTGGCATTGTGCTATGACACCAATATAACC
CTCACAAACCCCTTGGGCAATAAATACTAGTGTAGGAATGAAACATTCTGAATATCTTTAACAATAGAAA
TCCATGGGGTGGGGACAAGCCGTAAAGACTGGATGTCCATCTCACACGAATTTATGGCTATGGGCAACAC
ATAATCCTAGTGCAATATGATACTGGGGTTATTAAGATGTGTCCCAGGCAGGGACCAAGACAGGTGAACC
ATGTTGTTACACTCTATTTGTAACAAGGGGAAAGAGAGTGGACGCCGACAGCAGCGGACTCCACTGGTTG
TCTCTAACACCCCCGAAAATTAAACGGGGCTCCACGCCAATGGGGCCCATAAACAAAGACAAGTGGCCAC
TCTTTTTTTTGAAATTGTGGAGTGGGGGCACGCGTCAGCCCCCACACGCCGCCCTGCGGTTTTGGACTGT
AAAATAAGGGTGTAATAACTTGGCTGATTGTAACCCCGCTAACCACTGCGGTCAAACCACTTGCCCACAA
AACCACTAATGGCACCCCGGGGAATACCTGCATAAGTAGGTGGGCGGGCCAAGATAGGGGCGCGATTGCT
GCGATCTGGAGGACAAATTACACACACTTGCGCCTGAGCGCCAAGCACAGGGTTGTTGGTCCTCATATTC
ACGAGGTCGCTGAGAGCACGGTGGGCTAATGTTGCCATGGGTAGCATATACTACCCAAATATCTGGATAG
CATATGCTATCCTAATCTATATCTGGGTAGCATAGGCTATCCTAATCTATATCTGGGTAGCATATGCTAT
CCTAATCTATATCTGGGTAGTATATGCTATCCTAATTTATATCTGGGTAGCATAGGCTATCCTAATCTAT
ATCTGGGTAGCATATGCTATCCTAATCTATATCTGGGTAGTATATGCTATCCTAATCTGTATCCGGGTAG
CATATGCTATCCTAATAGAGATTAGGGTAGTATATGCTATCCTAATTTATATCTGGGTAGCATATACTAC
CCAAATATCTGGATAGCATATGCTATCCTAATCTATATCTGGGTAGCATATGCTATCCTAATCTATATCT
GGGTAGCATAGGCTATCCTAATCTATATCTGGGTAGCATATGCTATCCTAATCTATATCTGGGTAGTATA
TGCTATCCTAATTTATATCTGGGTAGCATAGGCTATCCTAATCTATATCTGGGTAGCATATGCTATCCTA
ATCTATATCTGGGTAGTATATGCTATCCTAATCTGTATCCGGGTAGCATATGCTATCCTCATGATAAGCT
GTCAAACATGAGAATTTTCTTGAAGACGAAAGGGCCTCGTGATACGCCTATTTTTATAGGTTAATGTCAT
GATAATAATGGTTTCTTAGACGTCAGGTGGCACTTTTCGGGGAAATGTGCGCGGAACCCCTATTTGTTTA
TTTTTCTAAATACATTCAAATATGTATCCGCTCATGAGACAATAACCCTGATAAATGCTTCAATAATATT
GAAAAAGGAAGAGTATGAGTATTCAACATTTCCGTGTCGCCCTTATTCCCTTTTTTGCGGCATTTTGCCT
TCCTGTTTTTGCTCACCCAGAAACGCTGGTGAAAGTAAAAGATGCTGAAGATCAGTTGGGTGCACGAGTG
GGTTACATCGAACTGGATCTCAACAGCGGTAAGATCCTTGAGAGTTTTCGCCCCGAAGAACGTTTTCCAA
TGATGAGCACTTTTAAAGTTCTGCTATGTGGCGCGGTATTATCCCGTGTTGACGCCGGGCAAGAGCAACT
CGGTCGCCGCATACACTATTCTCAGAATGACTTGGTTGAGTACTCACCAGTCACAGAAAAGCATCTTACG
GATGGCATGACAGTAAGAGAATTATGCAGTGCTGCCATAACCATGAGTGATAACACTGCGGCCAACTTAC
TTCTGACAACGATCGGAGGACCGAAGGAGCTAACCGCTTTTTTGCACAACATGGGGGATCATGTAACTCG
CCTTGATCGTTGGGAACCGGAGCTGAATGAAGCCATACCAAACGACGAGCGTGACACCACGATGCCTGCA
GCAATGGCAACAACGTTGCGCAAACTATTAACTGGCGAACTACTTACTCTAGCTTCCCGGCAACAATTAA
TAGACTGGATGGAGGCGGATAAAGTTGCAGGACCACTTCTGCGCTCGGCCCTTCCGGCTGGCTGGTTTAT
TGCTGATAAATCTGGAGCCGGTGAGCGTGGGTCTCGCGGTATCATTGCAGCACTGGGGCCAGATGGTAAG
CCCTCCCGTATCGTAGTTATCTACACGACGGGGAGTCAGGCAACTATGGATGAACGAAATAGACAGATCG
CTGAGATAGGTGCCTCACTGATTAAGCATTGGTAACTGTCAGACCAAGTTTACTCATATATACTTTAGAT
TGATTTAAAACTTCATTTTTAATTTAAAAGGATCTAGGTGAAGATCCTTTTTGATAATCTCATGACCAAA
ATCCCTTAACGTGAGTTTTCGTTCCACTGAGCGTCAGACCCCGTAGAAAAGATCAAAGGATCTTCTTGAG
ATCCTTTTTTTCTGCGCGTAATCTGCTGCTTGCAAACAAAAAAACCACCGCTACCAGCGGTGGTTTGTTT
GCCGGATCAAGAGCTACCAACTCTTTTTCCGAAGGTAACTGGCTTCAGCAGAGCGCAGATACCAAATACT
GTTCTTCTAGTGTAGCCGTAGTTAGGCCACCACTTCAAGAACTCTGTAGCACCGCCTACATACCTCGCTC
TGCTAATCCTGTTACCAGTGGCTGCTGCCAGTGGCGATAAGTCGTGTCTTACCGGGTTGGACTCAAGACG
ATAGTTACCGGATAAGGCGCAGCGGTCGGGCTGAACGGGGGGTTCGTGCACACAGCCCAGCTTGGAGCGA
ACGACCTACACCGAACTGAGATACCTACAGCGTGAGCTATGAGAAAGCGCCACGCTTCCCGAAGGGAGAA
AGGCGGACAGGTATCCGGTAAGCGGCAGGGTCGGAACAGGAGAGCGCACGAGGGAGCTTCCAGGGGGAAA
CGCCTGGTATCTTTATAGTCCTGTCGGGTTTCGCCACCTCTGACTTGAGCGTCGATTTTTGTGATGCTCG
TCAGGGGGGCGGAGCCTATGGAAAAACGCCAGCAACGCGGCCTTTTTACGGTTCCTGGCCTTTTGCTGGC
CTTTTGCTCACATGTTCTTTCCTGCGTTATCCCCTGATTCTGTGGATAACCGTATTACCGCCTTTGAGTG
AGCTGATACCGCTCGCCGCAGCCGAACGACCGAGCGCAGCGAGTCAGTGAGCGAGGAAGCGGAAGAGCGC
CCAATACGCAAACCGCCTCTCCCCGCGCGTTGGCCGATTCATTAATGCAGCTGGCACGACAGGTTTCCCG
ACTGGAAAGCGGGCAGTGAGCGCAACGCAATTAATGTGAGTTAGCTCACTCATTAGGCACCCCAGGCTTT
ACACTTTATGCTTCCGGCTCGTATGTTGTGTGGAATTGTGAGCGGATAACAATTTCACACAGGAAACAGC
TATGACCATGATTACGCCAAGCTCTAGCTAGAGGTCGACCAATTCTCATGTTTGACAGCTTATCATCGCA
GATCCGGGCAACGTTGTTGCCATTGCTGCAGGCGCAGAACTGGTAGGTATGGAAGATCTATACATTGAAT
CAATATTGGCAATTAGCCATATTAGTCATTGGTTATATAGCATAAATCAATATTGGCTATTGGCCATTGC
ATACGTTGTATCTATATCATAATATGTACATTTATATTGGCTCATGTCCAATATGACCGCCATGTTGACA
TTGATTATTGACTAGTTATTAATAGTAATCAATTACGGGGTCATTAGTTCATAGCCCATATATGGAGTTC
CGCGTTACATAACTTACGGTAAATGGCCCGCCTGGCTGACCGCCCAACGACCCCCGCCCATTGACGTCAA
TAATGACGTATGTTCCCATAGTAACGCCAATAGGGACTTTCCATTGACGTCAATGGGTGGAGTATTTACG
GTAAACTGCCCACTTGGCAGTACATCAAGTGTATCATATGCCAAGTCCGCCCCCTATTGACGTCAATGAC
GGTAAATGGCCCGCCTGGCATTATGCCCAGTACATGACCTTACGGGACTTTCCTACTTGGCAGTACATCT
ACGTATTAGTCATCGCTATTACCATGGTGATGCGGTTTTGGCAGTACACCAATGGGCGTGGATAGCGGTT
TGACTCACGGGGATTTCCAAGTCTCCACCCCATTGACGTCAATGGGAGTTTGTTTTGGCACCAAAATCAA
CGGGACTTTCCAAAATGTCGTAATAACCCCGCCCCGTTGACGCAAATGGGCGGTAGGCGTGTACGGTGGG
AGGTCTATATAAGCAGAGCTCGTTTAGTGAACCGTCAGATCCTCACTCTCTTCCGCATCGCTGTCTGCGA
GGGCCAGCTGTTGGGCTCGCGGTTGAGGACAAACTCTTCGCGGTCTTTCCAGTACTCTTGGATCGGAAAC
CCGTCGGCCTCCGAACGGTACTCCGCCACCGAGGGACCTGAGCGAGTCCGCATCGACCGGATCGGAAAAC
CT
Features (pLannotate 1.2.2; 21 found; start..end, strand, type, name):
    184..273     +  intron         chimeric intron (fragment): chimera between introns from adenovirus and immunoglobulin heavy chain genes
    292..338     +  CDS            IgH signal sequence (fragment): signal sequence from the mouse immunoglobulin heavy chain variable region
   1930..2490    +  CDS            Cd4 (fragment): CD4_RAT - Experimental evidence at protein level: Swiss-Prot protein existence level 1. Integral membrane glycoprotein that plays an essential role in the immune response and serves multiple functions in responses against both external and internal offenses. In T-cells, functions primarily as a coreceptor for MHC class II molecule:peptide complex. The antigens presented by class II peptides are derived from extracellular proteins while class I peptides are derived from cytosolic proteins. Interacts simultaneously with the T-cell receptor (TCR) and the MHC class II presented by antigen presenti
   2527..2694    +  CDS            COMP (fragment): COMP_HUMAN - Experimental evidence at protein level: Swiss-Prot protein existence level 1. May play a role in the structural integrity of cartilage via its interaction with other extracellular matrix proteins such as the collagens and fibronectin. Can mediate the interaction of chondrocytes with the cartilage extracellular matrix through interaction with cell surface integrin receptors. Could play a role in the pathogenesis of osteoarthritis. Potent suppressor of apoptosis in both primary chondrocytes and transformed cells. Suppresses apoptosis by blocking the activation of caspase-3 and by in
   2702..3489    +  CDS            bla(M) (fragment): β-lactamase lacking the signal sequence; bla(M); allows cytosolic expression of β-lactamase
   3496..3561    +  CDS            3xFLAG: three tandem FLAG® epitope tags, followed by an enterokinase cleavage site
   3623..3678    +  polyA_signal   β-globin poly(A) signal: rabbit β-globin polyadenylation signal (Gil and Proudfoot, 1987)
   4192..5873    -  rep_origin     oriP (fragment): Epstein-Barr virus oriP replication origin (Yates et al., 2000)
   6000..6104    +  promoter       AmpR promoter: bla
   6105..6965    +  CDS            AmpR: β-lactamase; bla; confers resistance to ampicillin, carbenicillin, and related antibiotics
   7136..7724    +  rep_origin     ori: high-copy-number ColE1/pMB1/pBR322/pUC origin of replication
   7907..7999    +  CDS            lacI (fragment): lac repressor; lacI; The lac repressor binds to the lac operator to inhibit transcription in E. coli. This inhibition can be relieved by adding lactose or isopropyl-β-D-thiogalactopyranoside (IPTG).
   8012..8033    +  protein_bind   CAP binding site: CAP binding activates transcription in the presence of cAMP. E. coli catabolite activator protein
   8048..8078    +  promoter       lac promoter: promoter for the E. coli lac operon
   8086..8102    +  protein_bind   lac operator: The lac repressor binds to the lac operator to inhibit transcription in E. coli. This inhibition can be relieved by adding lactose or isopropyl-β-D-thiogalactopyranoside (IPTG). lac repressor encoded by lacI
   8172..8188    +  promoter       tet promoter (fragment): E. coli promoter for tetracycline efflux protein gene
   8198..8223    -  CDS            bla(M) (fragment): β-lactamase lacking the signal sequence; bla(M); allows cytosolic expression of β-lactamase
   8397..8776    +  enhancer       CMV enhancer: human cytomegalovirus immediate early enhancer
   8778..8977    +  promoter       CMV promoter: human cytomegalovirus (CMV) immediate early promoter
   9045..9083    +  misc_feature   Ad SA (fragment): adenovirus major late transcript splice acceptor (Friedrich and Soriano, 1991)
   9116..153     -  CDS            PTP (fragment) (across the origin): TERM_ADE02 - Experimental evidence at protein level: Swiss-Prot protein existence level 1. Protein covalently bound to the viral DNA that acts as a primer for viral genomic replication by DNA strand displacement. Assembles on the viral origin of replication in an initiation complex with viral polymerase, DBP, host NFIA and host POU2F1/OCT1. During initiation, the polymerase covalently couples the first dCTP with Ser- 580 of pTP. The terminal protein stimulates the template activity over 20 fold compared to protein-free templates. Neo-synthesized viral genomes are linked to two preterminal prot
