>Addgene plasmid #111025 | PF3D7_1242000-COMP-blac-flag-his | addgene full sequence | sequence record 224709 | Addgene NGS Result
CTCGAGAAAGGCGTCTAACCAGTCACAGTCGCAAGGTAGGCTGAGCACCGTGGCGGGCGGCAGCGGGTGG
CGGTCGGGGTTGTTTCTGGCGGAGGTGCTGCTGATGATGTAATTAAAGTAGGCGGTCTTGAGACGGCGGA
TGGTCGAGGTGAGGTGTGGCAGGCTTGAGATCCAGCTGTTGGGGTGAGTACTCCCTCTCAAAAGCGGGCA
TTACTTCTGCGCTAAGATTGTCAGTTTCCAAAAACGAGGAGGATTTGATATTCACCTGGCCCGATCTGGC
CATACACTTGAGTGACAATGACATCCACTTTGCCTTTCTCTCCACAGGTGTCCACTCCCAGGTCCAAGTT
TGCCACCATGGAGTTTCAGACCCAGGTACTCATGTCCCTGCTGCTCTGCATGTCTGGTGCGGCCGCCGAT
AATGTGTGCAAGGGCGCCGACGTGATCGTGAACGAGTTCTGGTCCAAGCTGAACAACATCCGGCACGGGG
ACGTGATCCTGATCAACATCAAGAACTACTACTGCCCCGCCTGCAACCGGTACATGAACATCTGGAACGA
CGTCGAGAAGAAGATCCTGACCTACGAGAAGAACGTGGCCCTGTTCGTGTTCGACTGCAGCTGCTACCTG
CTGGTGCCCTACTGCCGGTACTTCGACGTGCTGTACTTCCCCACCTTCCGGCTGCTGTTCCCCGTGTACG
ACAAGATCAACGACAAAGAGTACAAGTACATCAACCCCGCCAGCATGATCGAGGGCGAGAAGTACAACGG
CGACCTGCTGCTGGCCTACAGAGAGGTGGAACGGATCGACAACATCTACGACTTCAAGATCCTCATCGAG
AAGTATCTGTGCAAGAACGTGAACTTCAACTACAACGACCTGCGGATCTGCATGAACAGCGCCTACATCC
TGCCCGAGAAGAAAAACAAGAAGAAGAACGAGATCTACCACTTCCTGTTCGGCTACAAGAACGACAAGAA
CAAAGAAGAGATCAAGGACAGCGTGAACGTGATGAACGACGACTTTATCGAGAACAACTACGATTACGAA
GAAAACAAAGAAAACGTCGAGCGGTGGTCCAACCACATCAACTTCAACAAGGACAATATCAAGCACGACA
TCATCATCGGCATCCTGTTCACCCTGAAGAAGCACATCAGCCTGGGCCGGGACATCCAGAAAGAGTATAT
CGAGCCCTTCCTGGTCATGCTGAGCATCGTGTCCAACATCTATAACGACCTGGAAGAGGGCCTGTACGAT
ATCATCAACAAGCTCAACAGCTTCACCTACCCCATTAAGTACGACGAGTGGATCAAGTACACCGAGAACA
TCAATTACATCAACGAGTACAAGCTGGACTACAACAACAATAACAACAACGACGCCAACCTGATCAGCTT
CAAGCTGTGCGAGCAGAACAGCGTGCTGTGCAGCTACTGGCTGCTGTATCACAAGATCAGCGTGTACTGC
CTGCAGCACGACAAGCACAACTACCTGTACTACATCGAGGCCATCACCAACTACGCCAAGAATTACCTGA
ACTGCCAGAACTGCATCGACCACTTTCTGAACGCCCAGAAGTTCTGCTACTACGGCTACTGCAACATCCA
CAGCGCCGAGAGCTTCATCATCTTTCTGTGGCGGATCCACAACGCCGTGACCCTGCGGTCTATGTACGAT
CTGCTGATGATCGATAACAACGCCGCCACCCCTAGCAACAATTTCAACAAGAAGCAGTTCCTGAACCAGG
ACATCGTGTTCCCTACCCTGAAGCAGTGCAAGAATTGCCGGAACGCCCTGGGCTTCACCAAGATCACCAA
TCACGCCCTGAGCACCTTCAAGAACGGCGCCATCACCGACCAGAGCTTCGACGCCATCGACAGCTTCAGC
GTGAAGAATGTGCTGCACTACCTGATCCACATCTACAGCGGCGCGCCGTCGACCTCCATCACGGCCTATA
AGAGTGAGGGGGAGTCAGCGGAGTTCTCCTTCCCACTCAACCTTGGAGAGGAAAGCCTGCAGGGAGAGTT
GAGATGGAAGGCAGAGAAGGCTCCTTCTTCCCAGTCCTGGATCACCTTCTCCCTAAAGAACCAAAAGGTG
TCTGTGCAGAAGTCTACTAGCAACCCCAAGTTCCAGCTGTCCGAAACGCTCCCACTCACCCTTCAGATAC
CCCAGGTCTCCCTTCAGTTTGCTGGTTCTGGCAACCTGACCCTGACTCTGGACAGAGGGATACTGTATCA
GGAAGTGAACCTGGTGGTGATGAAAGTGACTCAGCCCGACAGCAACACTTTGACCTGTGAGGTGATGGGA
CCCACCTCACCCAAGATGAGACTGATCTTGAAGCAGGAGAATCAGGAGGCCAGGGTCTCCAGGCAGGAGA
AAGTGATTCAAGTGCAGGCCCCTGAAGCAGGGGTGTGGCAATGTCTACTGAGTGAAGGTGAAGAGGTCAA
GATGGACTCCAAGATCCAGGTTTTATCCAAAGGGTTGAATTCCGGCGGCGGCTCCGGAGGCGGTACCGGT
GGCGGCGACCTAGCCCCACAGATGCTTCGAGAACTCCAGGAGACTAATGCGGCGCTGCAAGACGTGAGAG
AGCTCTTGCGACAGCAGGTCAAGGAGATCACCTTCCTGAAGAATACGGTGATGGAATGTGACGCCTGCGG
TCTAGACAGAAACCTGCCTCCACTAGCACCTCTGGGCCCACACCCAGAAACGCTGGTGAAAGTAAAAGAT
GCTGAAGATCAGTTGGGTGCACGAGTGGGTTACATCGAACTGGATCTCAACAGCGGTAAGATCCTTGAGA
GTTTTCGCCCCGAAGAACGTTTTCCAATGATGAGCACTTTTAAAGTTCTGCTATGTGGCGCGGTATTATC
CCGTATTGACGCCGGGCAAGAGCAACTCGGTCGCCGCATACACTATTCTCAGAATGACTTGGTTGAGTAC
TCACCAGTCACAGAAAAGCATCTTACGGATGGCATGACAGTAAGAGAATTATGCAGTGCTGCCATAACCA
TGAGTGATAACACTGCGGCCAACTTACTTCTGACAACGATCGGAGGACCGAAGGAGCTAACCGCTTTTTT
GCACAACATGGGGGATCATGTAACTCGCCTTGATCGTTGGGAACCGGAGCTGAATGAAGCCATACCAAAC
GACGAGCGTGACACCACGATGCCTGTAGCAATGGCAACAACGTTGCGCAAACTATTAACTGGCGAACTAC
TTACTCTAGCTTCCCGGCAACAATTAATAGACTGGATGGAGGCGGATAAAGTTGCAGGACCACTTCTGCG
CTCGGCCCTTCCGGCTGGCTGGTTTATTGCTGATAAATCTGGAGCCGGTGAGCGTGGGTCTCGCGGTATC
ATTGCAGCACTGGGGCCAGATGGTAAGCCCTCCCGTATCGTAGTTATCTACACGACGGGGAGTCAGGCAA
CTATGGATGAACGAAATAGACAGATCGCTGAGATAGGTGCCTCACTGATTAAGCATTGGGGCCCTGACTA
CAAAGACCATGACGGTGATTATAAAGATCATGACATCGATTACAAGGATGACGATGACAAGGGCCCTCAC
CACCACCATCACCACTAATAATAAGGATCCCCCGACCTCGACCTCTGGCTAATAAAGGAAATTTATTTTC
ATTGCAATAGTGTGTTGGAATTTTTTGTGTCTCTCACTCGGAAGGACATATGGGAGGGCAAATCATTTGG
TCGAGATCCCTCGGAGATCTCTAGCTAGAGGATCGATCCCCGCCCCGGACGAACTAAACCTGACTACGAC
ATCTCTGCCCCTTCTTCGCGGGGCAGTGCATGTAATCCCTTCAGTTGGTTGGTACAACTTGCCAACTGGG
CCCTGTTCCACATGTGACACGGGGGGGGACCAAACACAAAGGGGTTCTCTGACTGTAGTTGACATCCTTA
TAAATGGATGTGCACATTTGCCAACACTGAGTGGCTTTCATCCTGGAGCAGACTTTGCAGTCTGTGGACT
GCAACACAACATTGCCTTTATGTGTAACTCTTGGCTGAAGCTCTTACACCAATGCTGGGGGACATGTACC
TCCCAGGGGCCCAGGAAGACTACGGGAGGCTACACCAACGTCAATCAGAGGGGCCTGTGTAGCTACCGAT
AAGCGGACCCTCAAGAGGGCATTAGCAATAGTGTTTATAAGGCCCCCTTGTTAACCCTAAACGGGTAGCA
TATGCTTCCCGGGTAGTAGTATATACTATCCAGACTAACCCTAATTCAATAGCATATGTTACCCAACGGG
AAGCATATGCTATCGAATTAGGGTTAGTAAAAGGGTCCTAAGGAACAGCGATATCTCCCACCCCATGAGC
TGTCACGGTTTTATTTACATGGGGTCAGGATTCCACGAGGGTAGTGAACCATTTTAGTCACAAGGGCAGT
GGCTGAAGATCAAGGAGCGGGCAGTGAACTCTCCTGAATCTTCGCCTGCTTCTTCATTCTCCTTCGTTTA
GCTAATAGAATAACTGCTGAGTTGTGAACAGTAAGGTGTATGTGAGGTGCTCGAAAACAAGGTTTCAGGT
GACGCCCCCAGAATAAAATTTGGACGGGGGGTTCAGTGGTGGCATTGTGCTATGACACCAATATAACCCT
CACAAACCCCTTGGGCAATAAATACTAGTGTAGGAATGAAACATTCTGAATATCTTTAACAATAGAAATC
CATGGGGTGGGGACAAGCCGTAAAGACTGGATGTCCATCTCACACGAATTTATGGCTATGGGCAACACAT
AATCCTAGTGCAATATGATACTGGGGTTATTAAGATGTGTCCCAGGCAGGGACCAAGACAGGTGAACCAT
GTTGTTACACTCTATTTGTAACAAGGGGAAAGAGAGTGGACGCCGACAGCAGCGGACTCCACTGGTTGTC
TCTAACACCCCCGAAAATTAAACGGGGCTCCACGCCAATGGGGCCCATAAACAAAGACAAGTGGCCACTC
TTTTTTTTGAAATTGTGGAGTGGGGGCACGCGTCAGCCCCCACACGCCGCCCTGCGGTTTTGGACTGTAA
AATAAGGGTGTAATAACTTGGCTGATTGTAACCCCGCTAACCACTGCGGTCAAACCACTTGCCCACAAAA
CCACTAATGGCACCCCGGGGAATACCTGCATAAGTAGGTGGGCGGGCCAAGATAGGGGCGCGATTGCTGC
GATCTGGAGGACAAATTACACACACTTGCGCCTGAGCGCCAAGCACAGGGTTGTTGGTCCTCATATTCAC
GAGGTCGCTGAGAGCACGGTGGGCTAATGTTGCCATGGGTAGCATATACTACCCAAATATCTGGATAGCA
TATGCTATCCTAATCTATATCTGGGTAGCATAGGCTATCCTAATCTATATCTGGGTAGCATATGCTATCC
TAATCTATATCTGGGTAGTATATGCTATCCTAATTTATATCTGGGTAGCATAGGCTATCCTAATCTATAT
CTGGGTAGCATATGCTATCCTAATCTATATCTGGGTAGTATATGCTATCCTAATCTGTATCCGGGTAGCA
TATGCTATCCTAATAGAGATTAGGGTAGTATATGCTATCCTAATTTATATCTGGGTAGCATATACTACCC
AAATATCTGGATAGCATATGCTATCCTAATCTATATCTGGGTAGCATATGCTATCCTAATCTATATCTGG
GTAGCATAGGCTATCCTAATCTATATCTGGGTAGCATATGCTATCCTAATCTATATCTGGGTAGTATATG
CTATCCTAATTTATATCTGGGTAGCATAGGCTATCCTAATCTATATCTGGGTAGCATATGCTATCCTAAT
CTATATCTGGGTAGTATATGCTATCCTAATCTGTATCCGGGTAGCATATGCTATCCTCATGATAAGCTGT
CAAACATGAGAATTTTCTTGAAGACGAAAGGGCCTCGTGATACGCCTATTTTTATAGGTTAATGTCATGA
TAATAATGGTTTCTTAGACGTCAGGTGGCACTTTTCGGGGAAATGTGCGCGGAACCCCTATTTGTTTATT
TTTCTAAATACATTCAAATATGTATCCGCTCATGAGACAATAACCCTGATAAATGCTTCAATAATATTGA
AAAAGGAAGAGTATGAGTATTCAACATTTCCGTGTCGCCCTTATTCCCTTTTTTGCGGCATTTTGCCTTC
CTGTTTTTGCTCACCCAGAAACGCTGGTGAAAGTAAAAGATGCTGAAGATCAGTTGGGTGCACGAGTGGG
TTACATCGAACTGGATCTCAACAGCGGTAAGATCCTTGAGAGTTTTCGCCCCGAAGAACGTTTTCCAATG
ATGAGCACTTTTAAAGTTCTGCTATGTGGCGCGGTATTATCCCGTGTTGACGCCGGGCAAGAGCAACTCG
GTCGCCGCATACACTATTCTCAGAATGACTTGGTTGAGTACTCACCAGTCACAGAAAAGCATCTTACGGA
TGGCATGACAGTAAGAGAATTATGCAGTGCTGCCATAACCATGAGTGATAACACTGCGGCCAACTTACTT
CTGACAACGATCGGAGGACCGAAGGAGCTAACCGCTTTTTTGCACAACATGGGGGATCATGTAACTCGCC
TTGATCGTTGGGAACCGGAGCTGAATGAAGCCATACCAAACGACGAGCGTGACACCACGATGCCTGCAGC
AATGGCAACAACGTTGCGCAAACTATTAACTGGCGAACTACTTACTCTAGCTTCCCGGCAACAATTAATA
GACTGGATGGAGGCGGATAAAGTTGCAGGACCACTTCTGCGCTCGGCCCTTCCGGCTGGCTGGTTTATTG
CTGATAAATCTGGAGCCGGTGAGCGTGGGTCTCGCGGTATCATTGCAGCACTGGGGCCAGATGGTAAGCC
CTCCCGTATCGTAGTTATCTACACGACGGGGAGTCAGGCAACTATGGATGAACGAAATAGACAGATCGCT
GAGATAGGTGCCTCACTGATTAAGCATTGGTAACTGTCAGACCAAGTTTACTCATATATACTTTAGATTG
ATTTAAAACTTCATTTTTAATTTAAAAGGATCTAGGTGAAGATCCTTTTTGATAATCTCATGACCAAAAT
CCCTTAACGTGAGTTTTCGTTCCACTGAGCGTCAGACCCCGTAGAAAAGATCAAAGGATCTTCTTGAGAT
CCTTTTTTTCTGCGCGTAATCTGCTGCTTGCAAACAAAAAAACCACCGCTACCAGCGGTGGTTTGTTTGC
CGGATCAAGAGCTACCAACTCTTTTTCCGAAGGTAACTGGCTTCAGCAGAGCGCAGATACCAAATACTGT
TCTTCTAGTGTAGCCGTAGTTAGGCCACCACTTCAAGAACTCTGTAGCACCGCCTACATACCTCGCTCTG
CTAATCCTGTTACCAGTGGCTGCTGCCAGTGGCGATAAGTCGTGTCTTACCGGGTTGGACTCAAGACGAT
AGTTACCGGATAAGGCGCAGCGGTCGGGCTGAACGGGGGGTTCGTGCACACAGCCCAGCTTGGAGCGAAC
GACCTACACCGAACTGAGATACCTACAGCGTGAGCTATGAGAAAGCGCCACGCTTCCCGAAGGGAGAAAG
GCGGACAGGTATCCGGTAAGCGGCAGGGTCGGAACAGGAGAGCGCACGAGGGAGCTTCCAGGGGGAAACG
CCTGGTATCTTTATAGTCCTGTCGGGTTTCGCCACCTCTGACTTGAGCGTCGATTTTTGTGATGCTCGTC
AGGGGGGCGGAGCCTATGGAAAAACGCCAGCAACGCGGCCTTTTTACGGTTCCTGGCCTTTTGCTGGCCT
TTTGCTCACATGTTCTTTCCTGCGTTATCCCCTGATTCTGTGGATAACCGTATTACCGCCTTTGAGTGAG
CTGATACCGCTCGCCGCAGCCGAACGACCGAGCGCAGCGAGTCAGTGAGCGAGGAAGCGGAAGAGCGCCC
AATACGCAAACCGCCTCTCCCCGCGCGTTGGCCGATTCATTAATGCAGCTGGCACGACAGGTTTCCCGAC
TGGAAAGCGGGCAGTGAGCGCAACGCAATTAATGTGAGTTAGCTCACTCATTAGGCACCCCAGGCTTTAC
ACTTTATGCTTCCGGCTCGTATGTTGTGTGGAATTGTGAGCGGATAACAATTTCACACAGGAAACAGCTA
TGACCATGATTACGCCAAGCTCTAGCTAGAGGTCGACCAATTCTCATGTTTGACAGCTTATCATCGCAGA
TCCGGGCAACGTTGTTGCCATTGCTGCAGGCGCAGAACTGGTAGGTATGGAAGATCTATACATTGAATCA
ATATTGGCAATTAGCCATATTAGTCATTGGTTATATAGCATAAATCAATATTGGCTATTGGCCATTGCAT
ACGTTGTATCTATATCATAATATGTACATTTATATTGGCTCATGTCCAATATGACCGCCATGTTGACATT
GATTATTGACTAGTTATTAATAGTAATCAATTACGGGGTCATTAGTTCATAGCCCATATATGGAGTTCCG
CGTTACATAACTTACGGTAAATGGCCCGCCTGGCTGACCGCCCAACGACCCCCGCCCATTGACGTCAATA
ATGACGTATGTTCCCATAGTAACGCCAATAGGGACTTTCCATTGACGTCAATGGGTGGAGTATTTACGGT
AAACTGCCCACTTGGCAGTACATCAAGTGTATCATATGCCAAGTCCGCCCCCTATTGACGTCAATGACGG
TAAATGGCCCGCCTGGCATTATGCCCAGTACATGACCTTACGGGACTTTCCTACTTGGCAGTACATCTAC
GTATTAGTCATCGCTATTACCATGGTGATGCGGTTTTGGCAGTACACCAATGGGCGTGGATAGCGGTTTG
ACTCACGGGGATTTCCAAGTCTCCACCCCATTGACGTCAATGGGAGTTTGTTTTGGCACCAAAATCAACG
GGACTTTCCAAAATGTCGTAATAACCCCGCCCCGTTGACGCAAATGGGCGGTAGGCGTGTACGGTGGGAG
GTCTATATAAGCAGAGCTCGTTTAGTGAACCGTCAGATCCTCACTCTCTTCCGCATCGCTGTCTGCGAGG
GCCAGCTGTTGGGCTCGCGGTTGAGGACAAACTCTTCGCGGTCTTTCCAGTACTCTTGGATCGGAAACCC
GTCGGCCTCCGAACGGTACTCCGCCACCGAGGGACCTGAGCGAGTCCGCATCGACCGGATCGGAAAACCT
Features (pLannotate 1.2.2; 21 found; start..end, strand, type, name):
    184..273     +  intron         chimeric intron (fragment): chimera between introns from adenovirus and immunoglobulin heavy chain genes
    292..338     +  CDS            IgH signal sequence (fragment): signal sequence from the mouse immunoglobulin heavy chain variable region
   1930..2490    +  CDS            Cd4 (fragment): CD4_RAT - Experimental evidence at protein level: Swiss-Prot protein existence level 1. Integral membrane glycoprotein that plays an essential role in the immune response and serves multiple functions in responses against both external and internal offenses. In T-cells, functions primarily as a coreceptor for MHC class II molecule:peptide complex. The antigens presented by class II peptides are derived from extracellular proteins while class I peptides are derived from cytosolic proteins. Interacts simultaneously with the T-cell receptor (TCR) and the MHC class II presented by antigen presenti
   2527..2694    +  CDS            COMP (fragment): COMP_HUMAN - Experimental evidence at protein level: Swiss-Prot protein existence level 1. May play a role in the structural integrity of cartilage via its interaction with other extracellular matrix proteins such as the collagens and fibronectin. Can mediate the interaction of chondrocytes with the cartilage extracellular matrix through interaction with cell surface integrin receptors. Could play a role in the pathogenesis of osteoarthritis. Potent suppressor of apoptosis in both primary chondrocytes and transformed cells. Suppresses apoptosis by blocking the activation of caspase-3 and by in
   2702..3489    +  CDS            bla(M) (fragment): β-lactamase lacking the signal sequence; bla(M); allows cytosolic expression of β-lactamase
   3496..3561    +  CDS            3xFLAG: three tandem FLAG® epitope tags, followed by an enterokinase cleavage site
   3621..3676    +  polyA_signal   β-globin poly(A) signal: rabbit β-globin polyadenylation signal (Gil and Proudfoot, 1987)
   4190..5871    -  rep_origin     oriP (fragment): Epstein-Barr virus oriP replication origin (Yates et al., 2000)
   5998..6102    +  promoter       AmpR promoter: bla
   6103..6963    +  CDS            AmpR: β-lactamase; bla; confers resistance to ampicillin, carbenicillin, and related antibiotics
   7134..7722    +  rep_origin     ori: high-copy-number ColE1/pMB1/pBR322/pUC origin of replication
   7905..7997    +  CDS            lacI (fragment): lac repressor; lacI; The lac repressor binds to the lac operator to inhibit transcription in E. coli. This inhibition can be relieved by adding lactose or isopropyl-β-D-thiogalactopyranoside (IPTG).
   8010..8031    +  protein_bind   CAP binding site: CAP binding activates transcription in the presence of cAMP. E. coli catabolite activator protein
   8046..8076    +  promoter       lac promoter: promoter for the E. coli lac operon
   8084..8100    +  protein_bind   lac operator: The lac repressor binds to the lac operator to inhibit transcription in E. coli. This inhibition can be relieved by adding lactose or isopropyl-β-D-thiogalactopyranoside (IPTG). lac repressor encoded by lacI
   8170..8186    +  promoter       tet promoter (fragment): E. coli promoter for tetracycline efflux protein gene
   8196..8221    -  CDS            bla(M) (fragment): β-lactamase lacking the signal sequence; bla(M); allows cytosolic expression of β-lactamase
   8395..8774    +  enhancer       CMV enhancer: human cytomegalovirus immediate early enhancer
   8776..8975    +  promoter       CMV promoter: human cytomegalovirus (CMV) immediate early promoter
   9043..9081    +  misc_feature   Ad SA (fragment): adenovirus major late transcript splice acceptor (Friedrich and Soriano, 1991)
   9114..153     -  CDS            PTP (fragment) (across the origin): TERM_ADE02 - Experimental evidence at protein level: Swiss-Prot protein existence level 1. Protein covalently bound to the viral DNA that acts as a primer for viral genomic replication by DNA strand displacement. Assembles on the viral origin of replication in an initiation complex with viral polymerase, DBP, host NFIA and host POU2F1/OCT1. During initiation, the polymerase covalently couples the first dCTP with Ser- 580 of pTP. The terminal protein stimulates the template activity over 20 fold compared to protein-free templates. Neo-synthesized viral genomes are linked to two preterminal prot
