[The description below was written by a language model from this plasmid's Addgene catalogue record and pLannotate feature annotations shown in this document.]
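Description:
PF3D7_1242000-COMP-blac-flag-his is a mammalian expression plasmid built on the pTT3 backbone for producing a secreted, pentameric form of a Plasmodium falciparum protein ectodomain. It is propagated in E. coli through a high-copy ColE1/pUC-type origin with ampicillin selection (AmpR). It also carries the Epstein-Barr virus oriP element, which supports episomal maintenance in mammalian cells that supply EBNA1. Transcription is driven by the CMV enhancer and promoter, followed by adenovirus-derived leader and splice sequences and a chimeric intron, and it ends at a rabbit β-globin polyadenylation signal. The two annotated sequence records (depositor and sequencing result) differ by only two nucleotides in length and have the same feature layout.

The insert is a synthetic 1.5 kb coding sequence for the full-length ectodomain of the conserved Plasmodium protein PF3D7_1242000, cloned between retained NotI and AscI sites. Every NXS/T sequon has been changed to NXA so that mammalian cells do not add N-linked glycans. The annotation software does not label the insert, but it corresponds to the unannotated gap between the signal sequence and the Cd4 fragment. An exogenous mouse immunoglobulin heavy chain signal peptide at the N terminus directs secretion. Downstream, the ectodomain is fused in turn to rat Cd4 domains 3 and 4, the coiled-coil pentamerisation domain of cartilage oligomeric matrix protein, a β-lactamase lacking its signal sequence, a triple FLAG epitope and a 6xHis tag. The His tag is listed in the catalogue but not picked up in the feature tables.

Pentamerisation raises binding avidity, and the β-lactamase moiety could serve as an enzymatic reporter. This design suits use as a soluble "prey" reagent for detecting weak extracellular interactions, consistent with the associated study, which systematically screened sporozoite membrane protein interactions.
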