Addgene plasmid #111025: PF3D7_1242000-COMP-blac-flag-his
Purpose: Expresses pentamerised full-length protein ectodomain with no N-linked glycans in mammalian cells. Contains a C-terminal rat Cd4 d3+4 tag, COMP pentamerisation domain, flag- and 6xHis tags.
Depositing lab: Gavin Wright. Depositing organization: Wellcome Sanger Institute. Publication: Systematic Identification of Plasmodium Falciparum Sporozoite Membrane Protein Interactions Reveals an Essential Role for the p24 Complex in Host Infection. Knockel J, Dundas K, Yang ASP, Galaway F, Metcalf T, Gemert GV, Sauerwein RW, Rayner JC, Billker O, Wright GJ. Mol Cell Proteomics. 2021;20:100038. doi: 10.1074/mcp.RA120.002432. Epub 2021 Jan 27. PubMed 33515807.
Backbone
  Vector backbone: pTT3
  Backbone manufacturer: pTT3 was obtained from Yves Durocher, National Research Council of Canada-Biotechnology Research Institute
  Backbone size w/o insert (bp): 7661
  Vector type: Mammalian Expression
Growth in bacteria
  Bacterial resistance: Ampicillin, 100 μg/mL
  Growth temperature: 37°C
  Growth strain: DH5alpha
  Copy number: Unknown
Gene/Insert
  Gene/Insert name: conserved Plasmodium protein (alt name: PF3D7_1242000)
  Species: Synthetic
  Insert size (bp): 1512
  Mutation: All NXT/S sites mutated to NXA, where X is any amino acid except Proline
  Entrez Gene: PF3D7_1242000 (a.k.a. PF3D7_1242000, PFL2020c)
  Promoter: CMV
  Tag / fusion protein: Exogenous signal peptide of mouse origin (N terminal on insert); rat Cd4d3+4, beta-lactamase, triple FLAG tag, 6xHis tag (C terminal on insert)
  Cloning method: Restriction Enzyme; 5′ cloning site Not1 (not destroyed); 3′ cloning site Asc1 (not destroyed)
Terms and licenses: Academic/Nonprofit Terms; Industry Terms: Not Available to Industry
How to cite: PF3D7_1242000-COMP-blac-flag-his was a gift from Gavin Wright (Addgene plasmid # 111025 ; http://n2t.net/addgene:111025 ; RRID:Addgene_111025)
